>Addgene plasmid #154081 | pAG32-3HA-3FLAG | addgene full sequence | sequence record 311423 | Addgene NGS Result
CGTCAGGGCGCGTCAGCGGGTGTTGGCGGGTGTCGGGGCTGGCTTAACTATGCGGCATCAGAGCAGATTG
TACTGAGAGTGCACCATATGGACATATTGTCGTTAGAACGCGGCTACAATTAATACATAACCTTATGTAT
CATACACATACGATTTAGGTGACACTATAGAACGCGGCCGCCAGCTGAAGCTTCGTACGCTGCAGGTCGA
CGGATCCCCGGGTTAATTAACTTTTACCCATACGATGTTCCTGACTATGCGGGCTATCCGTATGACGTCC
CGGACTATGCAGGTTCCTATCCATATGACGTTCCAGATTACGCTATTAACATGGAAGGGGGAGGCGGGGG
TGGAGACTACAAAGACCATGACGGTGATTATAAAGATCATGACATCGACTACAAGGATGACGATGACAAG
TAGAGCTTGATATCGAATTCCTGCAGCCCCGCGCCACTTCTAAATAAGCGAATTTCTTATGATTTATGAT
TTTTATTATTAAATAAGTTATAAAAAAAATAAGTGTATACAAATTTTAAAGTGACTCTTAGGTTTTAAAA
CGAAAATTCTTATTCTTGAGTAACTCTTTCCTGTAGGTCAGGTTGCTTTCTCAGGTATAGTATGAGGTCG
CTCTTATTGACCACACCTCTACCGGCAGATCCGCTAGGGATAACAGGGTAATATAGATCTGTTTAGCTTG
CCTCGTCCCCGCCGGGTCACCCGGCCAGCGACATGGAGGCCCAGAATACCCTCCTTGACAGTCTTGACGT
GCGCAGCTCAGGGGCATGATGTGACTGTCGCCCGTACATTTAGCCCATACATCCCCATGTATAATCATTT
GCATCCATACATTTTGATGGCCGCACGGCGCGAAGCAAAAATTACGGCTCCTCGCTGCGGACCTGCGAGC
AGGGAAACGCTCCCCTCACAGACGCGTTGAATTGTCCCCACGCCGCGCCCCTGTAGAGAAATATAAAAGG
TTAGGATTTGCCACTGAGGTTCTTCTTTCATATACTTCCTTTTAAAATCTTGCTAGGATACAGTTCTCAC
ATCACATCCGAACATAAACAACCATGGGTAAAAAGCCTGAACTCACCGCGACGTCTGTCGAGAAGTTTCT
GATCGAAAAGTTCGACAGCGTCTCCGACCTGATGCAGCTCTCGGAGGGCGAAGAATCTCGTGCTTTCAGC
TTCGATGTAGGAGGGCGTGGATATGTCCTGCGGGTAAATAGCTGCGCCGATGGTTTCTACAAAGATCGTT
ATGTTTATCGGCACTTTGCATCGGCCGCGCTCCCGATTCCGGAAGTGCTTGACATTGGGGAATTCAGCGA
GAGCCTGACCTATTGCATCTCCCGCCGTGCACAGGGTGTCACGTTGCAAGACCTGCCTGAAACCGAACTG
CCCGCTGTTCTGCAGCCGGTCGCGGAGGCCATGGATGCGATCGCTGCGGCCGATCTTAGCCAGACGAGCG
GGTTCGGCCCATTCGGACCGCAAGGAATCGGTCAATACACTACATGGCGTGATTTCATATGCGCGATTGC
TGATCCCCATGTGTATCACTGGCAAACTGTGATGGACGACACCGTCAGTGCGTCCGTCGCGCAGGCTCTC
GATGAGCTGATGCTTTGGGCCGAGGACTGCCCCGAAGTCCGGCACCTCGTGCACGCGGATTTCGGCTCCA
ACAATGTCCTGACGGACAATGGCCGCATAACAGCGGTCATTGACTGGAGCGAGGCGATGTTCGGGGATTC
CCAATACGAGGTCGCCAACATCTTCTTCTGGAGGCCGTGGTTGGCTTGTATGGAGCAGCAGACGCGCTAC
TTCGAGCGGAGGCATCCGGAGCTTGCAGGATCGCCGCGGCTCCGGGCGTATATGCTCCGCATTGGTCTTG
ACCAACTCTATCAGAGCTTGGTTGACGGCAATTTCGATGATGCAGCTTGGGCGCAGGGTCGATGCGACGC
AATCGTCCGATCCGGAGCCGGGACTGTCGGGCGTACACAAATCGCCCGCAGAAGCGCGGCCGTCTGGACC
GATGGCTGTGTAGAAGTACTCGCCGATAGTGGAAACCGACGCCCCAGCACTCGTCCGAGGGCAAAGGAAT
AATCAGTACTGACAATAAAAAGATTCTTGTTTTCAAGAACTTGTCATTTGTATAGTTTTTTTATATTGTA
GTTGTTCTATTTTAATCAAATGTTAGCGTGATTTATATTTTTTTTCGCCTCGACATCATCTGCCCAGATG
CGAAGTTAAGTGCGCAGAAAGTAATATCATGCGTCAATCGTATGTGAATGCTGGTCGCTATACTGCTGTC
GATTCGATACTAACGCCGCCATCCAGTGTCGAAAACGAGCTCGAATTCATCGATGATATCAGATCCACTA
GTGGCCTATGCGGCCGCGGATCTGCCGGTCTCCCTATAGTGAGTCGTATTAATTTCGATAAGCCAGGTTA
ACCTGCATTAATGAATCGGCCAACGCGCGGGGAGAGGCGGTTTGCGTATTGGGCGCTCTTCCGCTTCCTC
GCTCACTGACTCGCTGCGCTCGGTCGTTCGGCTGCGGCGAGCGGTATCAGCTCACTCAAAGGCGGTAATA
CGGTTATCCACAGAATCAGGGGATAACGCAGGAAAGAACATGTGAGCAAAAGGCCAGCAAAAGGCCAGGA
ACCGTAAAAAGGCCGCGTTGCTGGCGTTTTTCCATAGGCTCCGCCCCCCTGACGAGCATCACAAAAATCG
ACGCTCAAGTCAGAGGTGGCGAAACCCGACAGGACTATAAAGATACCAGGCGTTTCCCCCTGGAAGCTCC
CTCGTGCGCTCTCCTGTTCCGACCCTGCCGCTTACCGGATACCTGTCCGCCTTTCTCCCTTCGGGAAGCG
TGGCGCTTTCTCATAGCTCACGCTGTAGGTATCTCAGTTCGGTGTAGGTCGTTCGCTCCAAGCTGGGCTG
TGTGCACGAACCCCCCGTTCAGCCCGACCGCTGCGCCTTATCCGGTAACTATCGTCTTGAGTCCAACCCG
GTAAGACACGACTTATCGCCACTGGCAGCAGCCACTGGTAACAGGATTAGCAGAGCGAGGTATGTAGGCG
GTGCTACAGAGTTCTTGAAGTGGTGGCCTAACTACGGCTACACTAGAAGAACAGTATTTGGTATCTGCGC
TCTGCTGAAGCCAGTTACCTTCGGAAAAAGAGTTGGTAGCTCTTGATCCGGCAAACAAACCACCGCTGGT
AGCGGTGGTTTTTTTGTTTGCAAGCAGCAGATTACGCGCAGAAAAAAAGGATCTCAAGAAGATCCTTTGA
TCTTTTCTACGGGGTCTGACGCTCAGTGGAACGAAAACTCACGTTAAGGGATTTTGGTCATGAGATTATC
AAAAAGGATCTTCACCTAGATCCTTTTAAATTAAAAATGAAGTTTTAAATCAATCTAAAGTATATATGAG
TAAACTTGGTCTGACAGTTACCAATGCTTAATCAGTGAGGCACCTATCTCAGCGATCTGTCTATTTCGTT
CATCCATAGTTGCCTGACTCCCCGTCGTGTAGATAACTACGATACGGGAGGGCTTACCATCTGGCCCCAG
TGCTGCAATGATACCGCGAGACCCACGCTCACCGGCTCCAGATTTATCAGCAATAAACCAGCCAGCCGGA
AGGGCCGAGCGCAGAAGTGGTCCTGCAACTTTATCCGCCTCCATCCAGTCTATTAATTGTTGCCGGGAAG
CTAGAGTAAGTAGTTCGCCAGTTAATAGTTTGCGCAACGTTGTTGCCATTGCTACAGGCATCGTGGTGTC
ACGCTCGTCGTTTGGTATGGCTTCATTCAGCTCCGGTTCCCAACGATCAAGGCGAGTTACATGATCCCCC
ATGTTGTGCAAAAAAGCGGTTAGCTCCTTCGGTCCTCCGATCGTTGTCAGAAGTAAGTTGGCCGCAGTGT
TATCACTCATGGTTATGGCAGCACTGCATAATTCTCTTACTGTCATGCCATCCGTAAGATGCTTTTCTGT
GACTGGTGAGTACTCAACCAAGTCATTCTGAGAATAGTGTATGCGGCGACCGAGTTGCTCTTGCCCGGCG
TCAATACGGGATAATACCGCGCCACATAGCAGAACTTTAAAAGTGCTCATCATTGGAAAACGTTCTTCGG
GGCGAAAACTCTCAAGGATCTTACCGCTGTTGAGATCCAGTTCGATGTAACCCACTCGTGCACCCAACTG
ATCTTCAGCATCTTTTACTTTCACCAGCGTTTCTGGGTGAGCAAAAACAGGAAGGCAAAATGCCGCAAAA
AAGGGAATAAGGGCGACACGGAAATGTTGAATACTCATACTCTTCCTTTTTCAATATTATTGAAGCATTT
ATCAGGGTTATTGTCTCATGAGCGGATACATATTTGAATGTATTTAGAAAAATAAACAAATAGGGGTTCC
GCGCACATTTCCCCGAAAAGTGCCACCTGACGTCTAAGAAACCATTATTATCATGACATTAACCTATAAA
AATAGGCGTATCACGAGGCCCTTTCGTCTCGCGCGTTTCGGTGATGACGGTGAAAACCTCTGACACATGC
AGCTCCCGGAGACGGTCACAGCTTGTCTGTAAGCGGATGCCGGGAGCAGACAAGCC
Features (pLannotate 1.2.2; 14 found; start..end, strand, type, name):
     39..90      +  misc_feature   bom (fragment): basis of mobility region from pBR322
    153..171     +  promoter       SP6 promoter: promoter for bacteriophage SP6 RNA polymerase
    235..324     +  CDS            3xHA: three tandem HA epitope tags
    355..420     +  CDS            3xFLAG: three tandem FLAG® epitope tags, followed by an enterokinase cleavage site
    424..449     -  misc_feature   MCS (fragment): pBluescript multiple cloning site
    468..655     +  terminator     ADH1 terminator: S. cerevisiae ADH1; transcription terminator for the S. cerevisiae alcohol dehydrogenase 1 (ADH1) gene
    730..2305    +  gene           hphMX6: yeast selectable marker conferring hygromycin resistance
   2108..2305    +  terminator     TEF terminator: Ashbya gossypii TEF terminator
   2413..2431    -  promoter       T7 promoter: promoter for bacteriophage T7 RNA polymerase
   2453..2506    -  CDS            lacI (fragment): lac repressor; lacI; The lac repressor binds to the lac operator to inhibit transcription in E. coli. This inhibition can be relieved by adding lactose or isopropyl-β-D-thiogalactopyranoside (IPTG).
   2689..3277    -  rep_origin     ori: high-copy-number ColE1/pMB1/pBR322/pUC origin of replication
   3448..4308    -  CDS            AmpR: β-lactamase; bla; confers resistance to ampicillin, carbenicillin, and related antibiotics
   4309..4413    -  promoter       AmpR promoter: bla
   4508..4543    +  CDS            rop (fragment): Rop protein, which maintains plasmids at low copy number; rop
