[The description below was written by a language model from this plasmid's Addgene catalogue record and pLannotate feature annotations shown in this document.]
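Description:
pAG32-3HA-3FLAG is a 4.6 kb template plasmid for PCR-based C-terminal epitope tagging of chromosomal genes in the fission yeast Schizosaccharomyces pombe. It is built on the pFA6a-derived pAG32 backbone, which carries the hygromycin-resistance cassette, and was modified by inserting a 3xHA-3xFLAG tag module followed by an ADH1 terminator. In E. coli it is maintained as a high-copy plasmid through a ColE1/pUC-type origin and selected with ampicillin via the bla gene and its native promoter. It has no yeast replication origin, consistent with its role as an amplification template rather than an episomal expression vector.

The functional module runs in a single orientation: three tandem HA epitopes, then three tandem FLAG epitopes (annotated as ending with an enterokinase cleavage site), the S. cerevisiae ADH1 transcription terminator, and then the hygromycin marker closed by the Ashbya gossypii TEF terminator. The catalogue entry names this marker hphMX4, whereas the automated annotation labels it hphMX6; the record does not resolve this discrepancy. There is no promoter upstream of the tag because the tagged gene is expressed from its own chromosomal promoter.

In use, the tag-terminator-marker block is amplified with primers carrying homology to the 3′ end of a target open reading frame and its downstream region. Homologous recombination then fuses the tag in frame to the endogenous protein, and integrants are selected on hygromycin. SP6 and T7 promoters flank the cassette as backbone remnants, along with small bom, lacI, rop and polylinker fragments that have no evident function. The dual tag allows detection or sequential affinity purification of endogenously expressed proteins.
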