Addgene plasmid #154081: pAG32-3HA-3FLAG
Purpose: For C-terminal 3xHA-3xFLAG-protein tagging in S. pombe using hphMX4 as resistance marker.
Depositing lab: Cornelia Kilchert. Depositing organization: Justus Liebig-Universitaet Giessen. Publication: System-wide analyses of the fission yeast poly(A)(+) RNA interactome reveal insights into organization and function of RNA-protein complexes. Kilchert C, Kecman T, Priest E, Hester S, Aydin E, Kus K, Rossbach O, Castello A, Mohammed S, Vasiljeva L. Genome Res. 2020 Jul;30(7):1012-1026. doi: 10.1101/gr.257006.119. Epub 2020 Jun 18. PubMed 32554781.
Backbone
  Vector backbone: pFA6a-hygR = pAG32
  Backbone size w/o insert (bp): 4160
  Total vector size (bp): 4606
  Modifications to backbone: insertion of 3xHA-3FLAG-TAG + ADH1 terminator
  Vector type: PCR-based tagging in yeast
  Selectable markers: Hygromycin
Growth in bacteria
  Bacterial resistance: Ampicillin, 100 μg/mL
  Growth temperature: 37°C
  Growth strain: DH5alpha
  Copy number: High Copy
Gene/Insert
  Gene/Insert name: 3xHA-3xFLAG-hygR
  Insert size (bp): 2154
  Tag / fusion protein: 3xHA-3xFLAG (C terminal on backbone)
  Cloning method: Restriction Enzyme; 5′ cloning site SpeI (not destroyed); 3′ cloning site BglII (not destroyed)
  Sequencing primers: 5′ ScAdh1-term-rev
Resource information
  A portion of this plasmid was derived from a plasmid made by: SpeI/BglII-restricted hphMX4 from pAG32 (Goldstein and McCusker (1999) Yeast 15: 1541-1553)
Terms and licenses: Academic/Nonprofit Terms; Industry Terms: Not Available to Industry
How to cite: pAG32-3HA-3FLAG was a gift from Cornelia Kilchert (Addgene plasmid # 154081 ; http://n2t.net/addgene:154081 ; RRID:Addgene_154081)
